Addgene plasmid #47995: pAGM1251
Purpose: (Empty Backbone)
Depositing lab: Sylvestre Marillonnet. Depositing organization: Leibniz Institute of Plant Biochemistry (IPB). Publication: A modular cloning system for standardized assembly of multigene constructs. Weber E, Engler C, Gruetzner R, Werner S, Marillonnet S. PLoS One. 2011 Feb 18;6(2):e16765. doi: 10.1371/journal.pone.0016765. PubMed 21364738.
Backbone
  Vector backbone: pUC19-derived
  Backbone manufacturer: self-made
  Backbone size (bp): 2247
  Vector type: Unspecified
  Selectable markers: LacZ alpha
Growth in bacteria
  Bacterial resistance: Spectinomycin, 50 μg/mL
  Growth temperature: 37°C
  Growth strain: DH10B
  Copy number: High Copy
Gene/Insert
  Gene/Insert name: None
Terms and licenses: Academic/Nonprofit Terms; Industry Terms: Not Available to Industry
Depositor comments: level 0 cloning vector
How to cite: pAGM1251 was a gift from Sylvestre Marillonnet (Addgene plasmid # 47995 ; http://n2t.net/addgene:47995 ; RRID:Addgene_47995)
