[The description below was written by a language model from this plasmid's Addgene catalogue record and pLannotate feature annotations shown in this document.]
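Description:
pAGM1251 is an empty, pUC19-derived cloning vector from a modular cloning (MoClo) system for standardized assembly of multigene constructs, and the depositor describes it as a level 0 cloning vector. In such hierarchical systems, level 0 plasmids are the entry point where individual basic parts (for example promoters, coding sequences or terminators) are captured and stored before being combined into transcription units and then multigene assemblies. The record does not state which part type or which fusion sites or overhangs this particular vector accepts, and the type IIS restriction sites normally used for this kind of cloning are not annotated in the feature table. The vector type is listed as unspecified and there is no insert.

The plasmid is maintained in E. coli at high copy through a ColE1/pUC-type origin of replication. Selection is by spectinomycin, conferred by an aadA aminoglycoside adenylyltransferase gene that sits downstream of an AmpR (bla) promoter. Short integrase and gentamicin acetyltransferase fragments beside it are probably remnants of the cassette from which the resistance gene was taken rather than functional genes. The cloning region is a lacZα screening cassette comprising a CAP binding site, lac promoter and lac operator, followed by a pUC18/19 polylinker and a lacZα fragment, with a small lacI remnant upstream and a partial bom region downstream. LacZα is listed as the selectable marker, which suggests that replacement of this cassette by an incoming part allows blue/white discrimination of recombinant colonies. The sequence record is 2,845 nt, against a stated backbone size of 2,247 bp; the difference is probably the lacZα cassette.
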