Features (pLannotate 1.2.2; 12 found; start..end, strand, type, name):
    110..214     +  promoter       AmpR promoter: bla
    205..285     -  CDS            int (fragment): INT2_ECOLX - Protein inferred from homology: Swiss-Prot protein existence level 3. Putative integrase believed to be involved in the insertion of antibiotic resistance genes into plasmids and transposons. From Escherichia coli.
    371..427     +  CDS            GmR (fragment): gentamycin acetyltransferase; aacC1; confers resistance to gentamycin
    434..1222    +  CDS            aadA: S3AD_ECOLX - Experimental evidence at protein level: Swiss-Prot protein existence level 1. Mediates bacterial resistance to the antibiotics streptomycin and spectinomycin. From Escherichia coli.
   1396..1984    +  rep_origin     ori: high-copy-number ColE1/pMB1/pBR322/pUC origin of replication
   2167..2283    +  CDS            lacI (fragment): LACI_ECOLI - Experimental evidence at protein level: Swiss-Prot protein existence level 1. Repressor of the lactose operon. Binds allolactose as an inducer. From Escherichia coli (strain K12).
   2299..2320    +  protein_bind   CAP binding site: CAP binding activates transcription in the presence of cAMP. E. coli catabolite activator protein
   2335..2365    +  promoter       lac promoter: promoter for the E. coli lac operon
   2373..2389    +  protein_bind   lac operator: The lac repressor binds to the lac operator to inhibit transcription in E. coli. This inhibition can be relieved by adding lactose or isopropyl-β-D-thiogalactopyranoside (IPTG). lac repressor encoded by lacI
   2426..2482    -  misc_feature   MCS: pUC18/19 multiple cloning site
   2479..2636    +  CDS            lacZα (fragment): LacZα fragment of β-galactosidase; lacZ fragment
   2642..2741    -  misc_feature   bom (fragment): basis of mobility region from pBR322
>Addgene plasmid #47995 | pAGM1251 | depositor full sequence | sequence record 68995 | Full Sequence
GTGGCTCTTCAGTGGACGAAAGGGCCTCGTGATACGCCTATTTTTATAGGTTAATGTCATGATAATAATG
GTTTCTTAGACGTCAGGTGGCACTTTTCGGGGAAATGTGCGCGGAACCCCTATTTGTTTATTTTTCTAAA
TACATTCAAATATGTATCCGCTCATGAGACAATAACCCTGATAAATGCTTCAATAATATTGAAAAAGGAA
GAGTATGCGCTCACGCAACTGGTCCAGAACCTTGACCGAACGCAGCGGTGGTAACGGCGCAGTGGCGGTT
TTCATGGCTTGTTATGACTGTTTTTTTGGGGTACAGTCTATGCCTCGGGCATCCAAGCAGCAAGCGCGTT
ACGCCGTGGGTCGATGTTTGATGTTATGGAGCAGCAACGATGTTACGCAGCAGGGCAGTCGCCCTAAAAC
AAAGTTAAACATCATGAGGGAAGCGGTGATCGCCGAAGTATCGACTCAACTATCAGAGGTAGTTGGCGTC
ATCGAGCGCCATCTCGAACCGACGTTGCTGGCCGTACATTTGTACGGCTCCGCAGTGGATGGCGGCCTGA
AGCCACACAGCGATATTGATTTGCTGGTTACGGTGACCGTAAGGCTTGATGAAACAACGCGGCGAGCTTT
GATCAACGACCTTTTGGAAACTTCGGCTTCCCCTGGAGAGAGCGAGATTCTCCGCGCTGTAGAAGTCACC
ATTGTTGTGCACGACGACATCATTCCGTGGCGTTATCCAGCTAAGCGCGAACTGCAATTTGGAGAATGGC
AGCGCAATGACATTCTTGCAGGTATCTTCGAGCCAGCCACGATCGACATTGATCTGGCTATCTTGCTGAC
AAAAGCAAGAGAACATAGCGTTGCCTTGGTAGGTCCAGCGGCGGAGGAACTCTTTGATCCGGTTCCTGAA
CAGGATCTATTTGAGGCGCTAAATGAAACCTTAACGCTATGGAACTCGCCGCCCGACTGGGCTGGCGATG
AGCGAAATGTAGTGCTTACGTTGTCCCGCATTTGGTACAGCGCAGTAACCGGCAAAATCGCGCCGAAGGA
TGTCGCTGCCGACTGGGCAATGGAGCGCCTGCCGGCCCAGTATCAGCCCGTCATACTTGAAGCTAGACAG
GCTTATCTTGGACAAGAAGAAGATCGCTTGGCCTCGCGCGCAGATCAGTTGGAAGAATTTGTCCATTACG
TAAAAGGCGAGATCACCAAGGTAGTCGGCAAATAACTGTCAGACCAAGTTTACTCATATATACTTTAGAT
TGATTTAAAACTTCATTTTTAATTTAAAAGGATCTAGGTGAAGATCCTTTTTGATAATCTCATGACCAAA
ATCCCTTAACGTGAGTTTTCGTTCCACTGAGCGTCAGACCCCGTAGAAAAGATCAAAGGATCTTCTTGAG
ATCCTTTTTTTCTGCGCGTAATCTGCTGCTTGCAAACAAAAAAACCACCGCTACCAGCGGTGGTTTGTTT
GCCGGATCAAGAGCTACCAACTCTTTTTCCGAAGGTAACTGGCTTCAGCAGAGCGCAGATACCAAATACT
GTCCTTCTAGTGTAGCCGTAGTTAGGCCACCACTTCAAGAACTCTGTAGCACCGCCTACATACCTCGCTC
TGCTAATCCTGTTACCAGTGGCTGCTGCCAGTGGCGATAAGTCGTGTCTTACCGGGTTGGACTCAAGACG
ATAGTTACCGGATAAGGCGCAGCGGTCGGGCTGAACGGGGGGTTCGTGCACACAGCCCAGCTTGGAGCGA
ACGACCTACACCGAACTGAGATACCTACAGCGTGAGCTATGAGAAAGCGCCACGCTTCCCGAAGGGAGAA
AGGCGGACAGGTATCCGGTAAGCGGCAGGGTCGGAACAGGAGAGCGCACGAGGGAGCTTCCAGGGGGAAA
CGCCTGGTATCTTTATAGTCCTGTCGGGTTTCGCCACCTCTGACTTGAGCGTCGATTTTTGTGATGCTCG
TCAGGGGGGCGGAGCCTATGGAAAAACGCCAGCAACGCGGCCTTTTTACGGTTCCTGGCCTTTTGCTGGC
CTTTTGCTCACATGTTCTTTCCTGCGTTATCCCCTGATTCTGTGGATAACCGTATTACCGCCTTTGAGTG
AGCTGATACCGCTCGCCGCAGCCGAACGACCGAGCGCAGCGAGTCAGTGAGCGAGGAAGCGGAAGAGCGC
CCAATACGCAAACCGCCTCTCCCCGCGCGTTGGCCGATTCATTAATCACTCTGTGGTCTCAGGAGTTGTC
TTCGCAGCTGGCACGACAGGTTTCCCGACTGGAAAGCGGGCAGTGAGCGCAACGCAATTAATGTGAGTTA
GCTCACTCATTAGGCACCCCAGGCTTTACACTTTATGCTTCCGGCTCGTATGTTGTGTGGAATTGTGAGC
GGATAACAATTTCACACAGGAAACAGCTATGACCATGATTACGCCAAGCTTGCATGCCTGCAGGTCGACT
CTAGAGGATCCCCGGGTACCGAGCTCGAATTCACTGGCCGTCGTTTTACAACGTCGTGACTGGGAAAACC
CTGGCGTTACCCAACTTAATCGCCTTGCAGCACATCCCCCTTTCGCCAGCTGGCGTAATAGCGAAGAGGC
CCGCACCGATCGCCCTTCCCAACAGTTGCGCAGCCTGAATGGCGAATGGCGCCTGATGCGGTATTTTCTC
CTTACGCATCTGTGCGGTATTTCACACCGCATATGGTGCACTCTCAGTACAATCTGCTCTGATGCCGCAT
AGTTAAGCCAGCCCCGACACCCGCCAACACCCGCTGACGCGCCCTGACGGGCTTGTCTGCTCCCGGCATC
CGCTTACAGACAAGCTGTGACGAAGACAACCATTGAGACCACGAA
