>Addgene plasmid #47995 | pAGM1251 | addgene partial sequence | sequence record 74212 | MoCloF 5'-agcgaggaagcggaagagcg-3'
ATCACTCTGTGGTCTCAGGAGTTGTCTTCGCAGCTGGCACGACAGGTTTCCCGACTGGAAAGCGGGCAGT
GAGCGCAACGCAATTAATGTGAGTTAGCTCACTCATTAGGCACCCCAGGCTTTACACTTTATGCTTCCGG
CTCGTATGTTGTGTGGAATTGTGAGCGGATAACAATTTCACACAGGAAACAGCTATGACCATGATTACGC
CAAGCTTGCATGCCTGCAGGTCGACTCTAGAGGATCCCCGGGTACCGAGCTCGAATTCACTGGCCGTCGT
TTTACAACGTCGTGACTGGGAAAACCCTGGCGTTACCCAACTTAATCGCCTTGCAGCACATCCCCCTTTC
GCCAGCTGGCGTAATAGCGAAGAGGCCCGCACCGATCGCCCTTCCCAACAGTTGCGCAGCCTGAATGGCG
AATGGCGCCTGATGCGGTATTTTCTCCTTACGCATCTGTGCGGTATTTCACACCGCATATGGTGCACTCT
CAGTACAATCTGCTCTGATGCCGCATAGTTAAGCCAGCCCCGACACCCGCCAACACCCGCTGACGCGCCC
TGACGGGCTTGTCTGCTCCCGGCATCCGCTTACAGACAAGCTGTGACGAAGACAACCATTGAGACCACGA
AGTGGCTCTTCAGTGGACGAAAGGGCCTCGTGATACGCCTATTTTTATAGGTTAATGTCATGATAATAAT
GGTTTCTTAGACGTCAGGTGGCACTTTTCGGGGAAATGTGCGCGGAACCCCTATTTGTTTATTTTTCTAA
ATACATTCAAATATGTATCCGCTCATGAGACAATAACCCTGATAAATGCTTCAATAATATTGAAAAAGGA
AGAGTATGCGCTCACGCAACTGGTCCAGAACCTTGACCGAACGCAGCGGTGGTAACGGCGCAGTGGCGGT
TTTCATGGCTTGTTATGACTGTTTTTTT
